>Addgene plasmid #16008 | pJB06T | depositor full sequence | sequence record 8469 | Author sequence
TCGCGCGTTTCGGTGATGACGGTGAAAACCTCTGACACATGCAGCTCCCGGAGACGGTCACAGCTTGTCT
GTAAGCGGATGCCGGGAGCAGACAAGCCCGTCAGGGCGCGTCAGCGGGTGTTGGCGGGTGTCGGGGCTGG
CTTAACTATGCGGCATCAGAGCAGATTGTACTGAGAGTGCACCATAAACGACATTACTATATATATAATA
TAGGAAGCATTTAATAGACAGCATCGTAATATATGTGTACTTTGCAGTTATGACGCCAGATGGCAGTAGT
GGAAGATATTCTTTATTGAAAAATAGCTTGTCACCTTACGTACAATCTTGATCCGGAGCTTTTCTTTTTT
TGCCGATTAAGAATTAATTCGGTCGAAAAAAGAAAAGGAGAGGGCCAAGAGGGAGGGCATTGGTGACTAT
TGAGCACGTGAGTATACGTGATTAAGCACACAAAGGCAGCTTGGAGTATGTCTGTTATTAATTTCACAGG
TAGTTCTGGTCCATTGGTGAAAGTTTGCGGCTTGCAGAGCACAGAGGCCGCAGAATGTGCTCTAGATTCC
GATGCTGACTTGCTGGGTATTATATGTGTGCCCAATAGAAAGAGAACAATTGACCCGGTTATTGCAAGGA
AAATTTCAAGTCTTGTAAAAGCATATAAAAATAGTTCAGGCACTCCGAAATACTTGGTTGGCGTGTTTCG
TAATCAACCTAAGGAGGATGTTTTGGCTCTGGTCAATGATTACGGCATTGATATCGTCCAACTGCATGGA
GATGAGTCGTGGCAAGAATACCAAGAGTTCCTCGGTTTGCCAGTTATTAAAAGACTCGTATTTCCAAAAG
ACTGCAACATACTACTCAGTGCAGCTTCACAGAAACCTCATTCGTTTATTCCCTTGTTTGATTCAGAAGC
AGGTGGGACAGGTGAACTTTTGGATTGGAACTCGATTTCTGACTGGGTTGGAAGGCAAGAGAGCCCCGAA
AGCTTACATTTTATGTTAGCTGGTGGACTGACGCCAGAAAATGTTGGTGATGCGCTTAGATTAAATGGCG
TTATTGGTGTTGATGTAAGCGGAGGTGTGGAGACAAATGGTGTAAAAGACTCTAACAAAATAGCAAATTT
CGTCAAAAATGCTAAGAAATAGGTTATTACTGAGTAGTATTTATTTAAGTATTGTTTGTGCACTTGCCTA
TGCGGTGTGAAATACCGCACAGATGCGTAAGGAGAAAATACCGCATCAGGAAATTGTAAACGTTAATATT
TTGTTAAAATTCGCGTTAAATTTTTGTTAAATCAGCTCATTTTTTAACCAATAGGCCGAAATCGGCAAAA
TCCCTTATAAATCAAAAGAATAGACCGAGATAGGGT
[37 nt withheld, positions 1367-1403]
AAAGAACGTGGACTCCAACGTCAAAGG
[49 nt withheld, positions 1431-1479]
T
[91 nt withheld, positions 1481-1571]
G
[124 nt withheld, positions 1573-1696]
CGCGCCATTCGCCATTCAGGCTGCGCAACTGTTGGGAAGGGCGATCGGTGCGGGCCTCTTCGCTATTACG
CCAGCTGGCGAAAGGGGGATGTGCTGCAAGGCGATTAAGTTGGGTAACGCCAGGGTTTTCCCAGTCACGA
CGTTGTAAAACGACGGCCAGTGAGCGCGCGTAATACGACTCACTATAGGGCGAATTGGGTACCGGGCCCC
CCCTCGAGGTCGACGGTATCGATAAGCTTGATATCGAATTCCTGCAGCCCGGGGGATCTATATTACCCTG
TTATCCCTAGCGGATCTGCCGGTAGAGGTGTGGTCAATAAGAGCGACCTCATACTATACCTGAGAAAGCA
ACCTGACCTACAGGAAAGAGTTACTCAAGAATAAGAATTTTCGTTTTAAAACCTAAGAGTCACTTTAAAA
TTTGTATACACTTATTTTTTTTATAACTTATTTAATAATAAAAATCATAAATCATAAGAAATTCGCTTAT
TTAGAAGTGGCGCGCCCTACAGGAACAGGTGGTGGCGGCCCTCGGCGCGCTCGTACTGCTCCACGATGGT
GTAGTCCTCGTTGTGGGAGGTGATGTCCAGCTTGGAGTCCACGTAGTAGTAGCCGGGCAGCTGCACGGGC
TTCTTGGCCATGTAGATGGACTTGAACTCCACCAGGTAGTGGCCGCCGTCCTTCAGCTTCAGGGCCTTGT
GGATCTCGCCCTTCAGCACGCCGTCGCGGGGGTACAGGCGCTCGGTGGAGGCCTCCCAGCCCATAGTCTT
CTTCTGCATTACGGGGCCGTCGGAGGGGAAGTTCACGCCGATGAACTTCACCTTGTAGATGAAGGAGCCG
TCCTGCAGGGAGGAGTCCTGGGTCACGGTCACCACGCCGCCGTCCTCGAAGTTCATCACGCGCTCCCACT
TGAAGCCCTCGGGGAAGGACAGCTTCTTGTAGTCGGGGATGTCGGCGGGGTGCTTCACGTACACCTTGGA
GCCGTACTGGAACTGGGGGGACAGGATGTCCCAGGCGAAGGGCAGGGGGCCGCCCTTGGTCACCTTCAGC
TTGGCGGTCTGGGTGCCCTCGTAGGGGCGGCCCTCGCCCTCGCCCTCGATCTCGAACTCGTGGCCGTTCA
CGGAGCCCTCCATGCGCACCTTGAAGCGCATGAACTCCTTGATGACGTCCTCGGAGGAGGCCATGTTAAT
TAATGTTAATTCAGTAAATTTTCGATCTTGGGAAGAAAAAAGCAGTAAGCGTGAAAAATCTAAAAGCTGA
TGTAGTAGAAGATCCTATTCTTTAACAAAGATTGACCTTTTCTTTTTCTTCTTGGTTTGAGTAGAAAGGG
GAAGGAAGAATACAAGAGAGAGGAAAAAAAGGAAGATAAAAAGAGAGCGTGATATAAATGAATATATATT
AAACAAGAGAGATTGGGAAGGAAAGGATCAAACAAACCCAAAAATATTTCAAAAAGGAGAGAGAGAGGCG
AGTTTGGTTTCAAAACGGTTTATTTATTTATGCAAGAGGACGTGGAAGAAAAAGAAGAAGGAAGAAAAAA
ATTTGAAAGAAAAAAACGCGTGGCGGGTAAAGAAGAAAATGGAAAATAGAGGCCGGGTGACAGAGAAATA
TTGAGGGTTAATTGGAAAATATGTTAGGGTGAGGCATATGTTTTTAAGGGTTTTGAGGATCCACTAGTTC
TAGAGCGGCCGCCACCGCGGTGGAGCTCCAGCTTTTGTTCCCTTTAGTGAGGGTTAATTGCGCGCTTGGC
GTAATCATGGTCATAGCTGTTTCCTGTGTGAAATTGTTATCCGCTCACAATTCCACACAACATAGGAGCC
GGAAGCATAAAGTGTAAAGCCTGGGGTGCCTAATGAGTGAGGTAACTCACATTAATTGCGTTGCGCTCAC
TGCCCGCTTTCCAGTCGGGAAACCTGTCGTGCCAGCTGCATTAATGAATCGGCCAACGCGCGGGGAGAGG
CGGTTTGCGTATTGGGCGCTCTTCCGCTTCCTCGCTCACTGACTCGCTGCGCTCGGTCGTTCGGCTGCGG
CGAGCGGTATCAGCTCACTCAAAGGCGGTAATACGGTTATCCACAGAATCAGGGGATAACGCAGGAAAGA
ACATGTGAGCAAAAGGCCAGCAAAAGGCCAGGAACCGTAAAAAGGCCGCGTTGCTGGCGTTTTTCCATAG
GCTCCGCCCCCCTGACGAGCATCACAAAAATCGACGCTCAAGTCAGAGGTGGCGAAACCCGACAGGACTA
TAAAGATACCAGGCGTTTCCCCCTGGAAGCTCCCTCGTGCGCTCTCCTGTTCCGACCCTGCCGCTTACCG
GATACCTGTCCGCCTTTCTCCCTTCGGGAAGCGTGGCGCTTTCTCATAGCTCACGCTGTAGGTATCTCAG
TTCGGTGTAGGTCGTTCGCTCCAAGCTGGGCTGTGTGCACGAACCCCCCGTTCAGCCCGACCGCTGCGCC
TTATCCGGTAACTATCGTCTTGAGTCCAACCCGGTAAGACACGACTTATCGCCACTGGCAGCAGCCACTG
GTAACAGGATTAGCAGAGCGAGGTATGTAGGCGGTGCTACAGAGTTCTTGAAGTGGTGGCCTAACTACGG
CTACACTAGAAGGACAGTATTTGGTATCTGCGCTCTGCTGAAGCCAGTTACCTTCGGAAAAAGAGTTGGT
AGCTCTTGATCCGGCAAACAAACCACCGCTGGTAGCGGTGGTTTTTTTGTTTGCAAGCAGCAGATTACGC
GCAGAAAAAAAGGATCTCAAGAAGATCCTTTGATCTTTTCTACGGGGTCTGACGCTCAGTGGAACGAAAA
CTCACGTTAAGGGATTTTGGTCATGAGATTATCAAAAAGGATCTTCACCTAGATCCTTTTAAATTAAAAA
TGAAGTTTTAAATCAATCTAAAGTATATATGAGTAAACTTGGTCTGACAGTTACCAATGCTTAATCAGTG
AGGCACCTATCTCAGCGATCTGTCTATTTCGTTCATCCATAGTTGCCTGACTCCCCGTCGTGTAGATAAC
TACGATACGGGAGGGCTTACCATCTGGCCCCAGTGCTGCAATGATACCGCGAGACCCACGCTCACCGGCT
CCAGATTTATCAGCAATAAACCAGCCAGCCGGAAGGGCCGAGCGCAGAAGTGGTCCTGCAACTTTATCCG
CCTCCATCCAGTCTATTAATTGTTGCCGGGAAGCTAGAGTAAGTAGTTCGCCAGTTAATAGTTTGCGCAA
CGTTGTTGCCATTGCTACAGGCATCGTGGTGTCACGCTCGTCGTTTGGTATGGCTTCATTCAGCTCCGGT
TCCCAACGATCAAGGCGAGTTACATGATCCCCCATGTTGTGCAAAAAAGCGGTTAGCTCCTTCGGTCCTC
CGATCGTTGTCAGAAGTAAGTTGGCCGCAGTGTTATCACTCATGGTTATGGCAGCACTGCATAATTCTCT
TACTGTCATGCCATCCGTAAGATGCTTTTCTGTGACTGGTGAGTACTCAACCAAGTCATTCTGAGAATAG
TGTATGCGGCGACCGAGTTGCTCTTGCCCGGCGTCAATACGGGATAATACCGCGCCACATAGCAGAACTT
TAAAAGTGCTCATCATTGGAAAACGTTCTTCGGGGCGAAAACTCTCAAGGATCTTACCGCTGTTGAGATC
CAGTTCGATGTAACCCACTCGTGCACCCAACTGATCTTCAGCATCTTTTACTTTCACCAGCGTTTCTGGG
TGAGCAAAAACAGGAAGGCAAAATGCCGCAAAAAAGGGAATAAGGGCGACACGGAAATGTTGAATACTCA
TACTCTTCCTTTTTCAATATTATTGAAGCATTTATCAGGGTTATTGTCTCATGAGCGGATACATATTTGA
ATGTATTTAGAAAAATAAACAAATAGGGGTTCCGCGCACATTTCCCCGAAAAGTGCCACCTGACGTCTAA
GAAACCATTATTATCATGACATTAACCTATAAAAATAGGCGTATCACGAGGCCCTTTCGTC
Features (pLannotate 1.2.2; 20 found; start..end, strand, type, name):
    137..186     +  misc_feature   bom (fragment): basis of mobility region from pBR322
    187..467     +  promoter       TRP1 promoter: S. cerevisiae TRP1
    468..1142    +  CDS            TRP1: phosphoribosylanthranilate isomerase, required for tryptophan biosynthesis; S. cerevisiae TRP1; yeast auxotrophic marker
   1189..1240    +  misc_feature   bom (fragment): basis of mobility region from pBR322
   1241..1696    -  rep_origin     f1 ori (sequence partly withheld): f1 bacteriophage origin of replication; arrow indicates direction of (+) strand synthesis
   1704..1859    -  CDS            lacZα (fragment): LacZα fragment of β-galactosidase; lacZ fragment
   1867..1885    +  promoter       T7 promoter: promoter for bacteriophage T7 RNA polymerase
   1894..1964    -  misc_feature   MCS (fragment): pBluescript multiple cloning site
   1995..2182    -  terminator     ADH1 terminator: S. cerevisiae ADH1; transcription terminator for the S. cerevisiae alcohol dehydrogenase 1 (ADH1) gene
   2203..2880    -  CDS            DsRed-Express: rapidly maturing tetrameric variant of DsRed fluorescent protein (Bevis and Glick, 2002) mammalian codon-optimized
   3363..3404    -  misc_feature   MCS (fragment): pBluescript multiple cloning site
   3417..3435    -  promoter       T3 promoter: promoter for bacteriophage T3 RNA polymerase
   3480..3496    -  protein_bind   lac operator: The lac repressor binds to the lac operator to inhibit transcription in E. coli. This inhibition can be relieved by adding lactose or isopropyl-β-D-thiogalactopyranoside (IPTG). lac repressor encoded by lacI
   3504..3534    -  promoter       lac promoter: promoter for the E. coli lac operon
   3549..3570    -  protein_bind   CAP binding site: CAP binding activates transcription in the presence of cAMP. E. coli catabolite activator protein
   3583..3675    -  CDS            lacI (fragment): lac repressor; lacI; The lac repressor binds to the lac operator to inhibit transcription in E. coli. This inhibition can be relieved by adding lactose or isopropyl-β-D-thiogalactopyranoside (IPTG).
   3858..4446    -  rep_origin     ori: high-copy-number ColE1/pMB1/pBR322/pUC origin of replication
   4617..5477    -  CDS            AmpR: β-lactamase; bla; confers resistance to ampicillin, carbenicillin, and related antibiotics
   5478..5582    -  promoter       AmpR promoter: bla
   5677..35      +  CDS            rop (fragment) (across the origin): Rop protein, which maintains plasmids at low copy number; rop
