[The description below was written by a language model from this plasmid's Addgene catalogue record and pLannotate feature annotations shown in this document.]
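Description:
pJB06T is a yeast expression plasmid built on pRS404, a pBluescript-derived integrating shuttle vector. The feature table shows no yeast replication origin or centromere, consistent with a plasmid that must integrate into the S. cerevisiae genome to be stably maintained, with selection through the TRP1 auxotrophic marker, which is present with its own promoter. In E. coli it is propagated from a high-copy ColE1/pUC-type origin and selected with ampicillin via the β-lactamase gene. An f1 origin and remnants of the lacZα/lac promoter region and multiple cloning site, flanked by T7 and T3 promoters, are carried over from the backbone. The annotated full sequence is 5,677 nt, in line with the stated backbone and insert sizes.

The payload is a constitutive red fluorescent reporter cassette, ACT1pr-DsRed.T1.N1, cloned between BamHI and AscI sites. The annotation identifies the coding sequence as DsRed-Express, a rapidly maturing tetrameric DsRed variant, followed by the S. cerevisiae ADH1 transcription terminator. The ACT1 promoter itself is not called out in the feature table, but an unannotated stretch of roughly 480 bp lies immediately upstream of the DsRed coding sequence, between it and the T3-side cloning site, which is where the actin promoter named in the catalogue entry would be expected to sit.

Because ACT1 is a strongly and steadily expressed housekeeping gene, this cassette should give constitutive red fluorescence in budding yeast. The associated publication concerns molecular noise and size control in cell-cycle variability. That suggests use as a constitutive fluorescent marker in single-cell imaging, although the record does not spell out its precise role.
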