Addgene plasmid #16008: pJB06T
Depositing lab: Fred Cross. Depositing organization: Rockefeller University. Publication: The effects of molecular noise and size control on variability in the budding yeast cell cycle. Di Talia S, Skotheim JM, Bean JM, Siggia ED, Cross FR. Nature. 2007 Aug 23. 448(7156):947-51. 10.1038/nature06072 PubMed 17713537.
Backbone
  Vector backbone: pRS404
  Backbone size w/o insert (bp): 4400
  Vector type: Yeast Expression
  Selectable markers: TRP1
Growth in bacteria
  Bacterial resistance: Ampicillin, 100 μg/mL
  Growth temperature: 37°C
  Growth strain: DH5alpha
  Copy number: High Copy
Gene/Insert
  Gene/Insert name: ACT1pr-DsRed.T1.N1 (alt name: ACT1pr-DsRed)
  Species: S. cerevisiae (budding yeast)
  Insert size (bp): 1200
  Cloning method: Restriction Enzyme; 5′ cloning site BamHI (not destroyed); 3′ cloning site AscI (not destroyed)
  Sequencing primers: 5′ T3; 3′ T7
Resource information
  A portion of this plasmid was derived from a plasmid made by: This plasmid was made by James Bean (Rockefeller University)
Terms and licenses: Academic/Nonprofit Terms; Industry Terms: Not Available to Industry
How to cite: pJB06T was a gift from Fred Cross (Addgene plasmid # 16008 ; http://n2t.net/addgene:16008 ; RRID:Addgene_16008)
