>Addgene plasmid #16008 | pJB06T | addgene partial sequence | sequence record 22371 | T3 5'-GCAATTAACCCTCACTAAAGG-3'
CGGCCGCTCTAGAACTAGTGGATCCTCAAAACCCTTAAAAACATATGCCTCACCCTAACATACTTTCTAA
TTAACCCTCAATATTTCTCTGTCACCCGGCCTCTATTTTCCATTTTCTTCTTTACCCGCCACGCGTTTTT
TTCTTTCAAATTTTTTTCTTCCTTCTTCTTTTTCTTCCACGTCCTCTTGCATAAATAAATAAACCGTTTT
GAAACCAAACTCGCCTCTCTCTCTCCTTTTTGAAATATTTTTGGGTTTGTTTGATCCTTTCCTTCCCAAT
CTCTCTTGTTCAATATATATTCATTTATATCACGCTCTCTTTTTATCTTCCTTTTTCTCCTCTCTCTTGT
ATTCTTCCTTCCCCTTTCTACTCAAACCAAGAAGAAAAAGAAAAGGTCAATCTTTGTTAAAGAATAGGAT
CTTCTACTACATCAGCTTTTAGATTTTTCACGCTTACTGCTTTTTTCTTCCCAAGATCGAAAATTTACTG
AATTAACATTAATTAACATGGCCTCCTCCGAGGACGTCATCAAGGAGTTCATGCGCTTCAAGGTGCGCAT
GGAGGGCTCCGTGAACGGCCACGAGTTCGA
